Addgene plasmid #46008: pGR-ECK125108723
Depositing lab: Christopher Voigt. Depositing organization: Massachusetts Institute of Technology. Publication: Characterization of 582 natural and synthetic terminators and quantification of their design constraints. Chen YJ, Liu P, Nielsen AA, Brophy JA, Clancy K, Peterson T, Voigt CA. Nat Methods. 2013 Jun 2. doi: 10.1038/nmeth.2515. PubMed 23727987.
Backbone
  Vector backbone: pGR
  Backbone size w/o insert (bp): 5047
  Total vector size (bp): 5125
  Modifications to backbone: Inserted ECK125108723 terminator between the EcoRI and SpeI sites.
  Vector type: Bacterial Expression, Synthetic Biology
Growth in bacteria
  Bacterial resistance: Ampicillin, 100 μg/mL
  Growth temperature: 37°C
  Growth strain: DH5alpha
  Copy number: High Copy
Gene/Insert
  Gene/Insert name: ECK125108723 Terminator
  Species: E. coli
  Insert size (bp): 78
  Promoter: PBAD
  Cloning method: Restriction Enzyme; 5′ cloning site e (not destroyed); 3′ cloning site SpeI (not destroyed)
  Sequencing primers: 5′ gtccacacaatctgcccttt
Terms and licenses: Academic/Nonprofit Terms; Industry Terms: Not Available to Industry
How to cite: pGR-ECK125108723 was a gift from Christopher Voigt (Addgene plasmid # 46008 ; http://n2t.net/addgene:46008 ; RRID:Addgene_46008)
