[The description below was written by a language model from this plasmid's Addgene catalogue record.]
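Description:
pGR-ECK125108723 is a bacterial expression and synthetic-biology plasmid built on the pGR backbone, carrying a natural E. coli transcriptional terminator as its test insert. The backbone is recorded as 5047 bp and the complete plasmid as 5125 bp. It is maintained at high copy number in E. coli under ampicillin selection. The record does not name the origin of replication, and no feature table is available to confirm other backbone elements.

The insert is the 78 bp ECK125108723 terminator, placed between the EcoRI and SpeI sites of pGR by restriction cloning. The SpeI site is recorded as preserved; the 5′ site entry is truncated in the record but corresponds to the EcoRI site named in the backbone modification note. The associated promoter is PBAD, the arabinose-inducible promoter of the E. coli araBAD operon, so transcription entering the terminator can be switched on with arabinose.

The plasmid belongs to a large set made for a study that characterised several hundred natural and synthetic terminators and quantified their design constraints. In such a series each construct differs only in the terminator inserted at the same position, so termination strengths can be compared in a common context. The readout genes flanking the cloning site are not listed in the record, so the exact measurement arrangement in pGR cannot be stated from these fields. The construct is typically useful as a characterised terminator part, or as a reference when choosing terminators for insulating transcription units in engineered genetic circuits.
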