>Addgene plasmid #46008 | pGR-ECK125108723 | depositor full sequence | sequence record 64698 | pGR-ECK125108723 sequence 5125 bps
GAATTCTAGCGTAAAAGCAAAACACAAATCTATCCATGCAAGCATTCACCGCCGGTTTACTGGCGGTTTT
TTTTCGCCGTCATAACTAGTAGCGGCCGCTGCAGAAAGAGGAGAAATACTAGATGGCTTCCTCCGAAGAC
GTTATCAAAGAGTTCATGCGTTTCAAAGTTCGTATGGAAGGTTCCGTTAACGGTCACGAGTTCGAAATCG
AAGGTGAAGGTGAAGGTCGTCCGTACGAAGGTACCCAGACCGCTAAACTGAAAGTTACCAAAGGTGGTCC
GCTGCCGTTCGCTTGGGACATCCTGTCCCCGCAGTTCCAGTACGGTTCCAAAGCTTACGTTAAACACCCG
GCTGACATCCCGGACTACCTGAAACTGTCCTTCCCGGAAGGTTTCAAATGGGAACGTGTTATGAACTTCG
AAGACGGTGGTGTTGTTACCGTTACCCAGGACTCCTCCCTGCAAGACGGTGAGTTCATCTACAAAGTTAA
ACTGCGTGGTACCAACTTCCCGTCCGACGGTCCGGTTATGCAGAAAAAAACCATGGGTTGGGAAGCTTCC
ACCGAACGTATGTACCCGGAAGACGGTGCTCTGAAAGGTGAAATCAAAATGCGTCTGAAACTGAAAGACG
GTGGTCACTACGACGCTGAAGTTAAAACCACCTACATGGCTAAAAAACCGGTTCAGCTGCCGGGTGCTTA
CAAAACCGACATCAAACTGGACATCACCTCCCACAACGAAGACTACACCATCGTTGAACAGTACGAACGT
GCTGAAGGTCGTCACTCCACCGGTGCTTAATAACGCTGATAGTGCTAGTGTAGATCGCTACTAGAGCCAG
GCATCAAATAAAACGAAAGGCTCAGTCGAAAGACTGGGCCTTTCGTTTTATCTGTTGTTTGTCGGTGAAC
GCTCTCTACTAGAGTCACACTGGCTCACCTTCGGGTGGGCCTTTCTGCGTTTATATACTAGAGTCAATTG
AGGTAGAGGTACACACGCGAACTCCGATAGCCAATTCAGAGTAATAAACTGTGATAATCAATGCAGTGCT
TCCTCGCTCACTGACTCGCTGCGCTCGGTCGTTCGGCTGCGGCGAGCGGTATCAGCTCACTCAAAGGCGG
TAATACGGTTATCCACAGAATCAGGGGATAACGCAGGAAAGAACATGTGAGCAAAAGGCCAGCAAAAGGC
CAGGAACCGTAAAAAGGCCGCGTTGCTGGCGTTTTTCCATAGGCTCCGCCCCCCTGACGAGCATCACAAA
AATCGACGCTCAAGTCAGAGGTGGCGAAACCCGACAGGACTATAAAGATACCAGGCGTTTCCCCCTGGAA
GCTCCCTCGTGCGCTCTCCTGTTCCGACCCTGCCGCTTACCGGATACCTGTCCGCCTTTCTCCCTTCGGG
AAGCGTGGCGCTTTCTCATAGCTCACGCTGTAGGTATCTCAGTTCGGTGTAGGTCGTTCGCTCCAAGCTG
GGCTGTGTGCACGAACCCCCCGTTCAGCCCGACCGCTGCGCCTTATCCGGTAACTATCGTCTTGAGTCCA
ACCCGGTAAGACACGACTTATCGCCACTGGCAGCAGCCACTGGTAACAGGATTAGCAGAGCGAGGTATGT
AGGCGGTGCTACAGAGTTCTTGAAGTGGTGGCCTAACTACGGCTACACTAGAAGGACAGTATTTGGTATC
TGCGCTCTGCTGAAGCCAGTTACCTTCGGAAAAAGAGTTGGTAGCTCTTGATCCGGCAAACAAACCACCG
CTGGTAGCGGTGGTTTTTTTGTTTGCAAGCAGCAGATTACGCGCAGAAAAAAAGGATCTCAAGAAGATCC
TTTGATCTTTTCTACGGGGTCTGACGCTCAGTGGAACGAAAACTCACGTTAAGGGATTTTGGTCATGAGA
TTATCAAAAAGGATCTTCACCTAGATCCTTTTAAATTAAAAATGAAGTTTTAAATCAATCTAAAGTATAT
ATGAGTAAACTTGGTCTGACAGTTACCAATGCTTAATCAGTGAGGCACCTATCTCAGCGATCTGTCTATT
TCGTTCATCCATAGTTGCCTGACTCCCCGTCGTGTAGATAACTACGATACGGGAGGGCTTACCATCTGGC
CCCAGTGCTGCAATGATACCGCGAGACCCACGCTCACCGGCTCCAGATTTATCAGCAATAAACCAGCCAG
CCGGAAGGGCCGAGCGCAGAAGTGGTCCTGCAACTTTATCCGCCTCCATCCAGTCTATTAATTGTTGCCG
GGAAGCTAGAGTAAGTAGTTCGCCAGTTAATAGTTTGCGCAACGTTGTTGCCATTGCTACAGGCATCGTG
GTGTCACGCTCGTCGTTTGGTATGGCTTCATTCAGCTCCGGTTCCCAACGATCAAGGCGAGTTACATGAT
CCCCCATGTTGTGCAAAAAAGCGGTTAGCTCCTTCGGTCCTCCGATCGTTGTCAGAAGTAAGTTGGCCGC
AGTGTTATCACTCATGGTTATGGCAGCACTGCATAATTCTCTTACTGTCATGCCATCCGTAAGATGCTTT
TCTGTGACTGGTGAGTACTCAACCAAGTCATTCTGAGAATAGTGTATGCGGCGACCGAGTTGCTCTTGCC
CGGCGTCAATACGGGATAATACCGCGCCACATAGCAGAACTTTAAAAGTGCTCATCATTGGAAAACGTTC
TTCGGGGCGAAAACTCTCAAGGATCTTACCGCTGTTGAGATCCAGTTCGATGTAACCCACTCGTGCACCC
AACTGATCTTCAGCATCTTTTACTTTCACCAGCGTTTCTGGGTGAGCAAAAACAGGAAGGCAAAATGCCG
CAAAAAAGGGAATAAGGGCGACACGGAAATGTTGAATACTCATACTCTTCCTTTTTCAATATTATTGAAG
CATTTATCAGGGTTATTGTCTCATGAGCGGATACATATTTGAATGTATTTAGAAAAATAAACAAATAGGG
GTTCCGCGCACATTTCCCCGAAAAGTGCCACCTGACGTCTAAGAAACCATTATTATCATGACATTAACCT
ATAAAAATAGGCGTATCACGAGGCAGAATTTCAGATAAAAAAAATCCTTAGCTTTCGCTAAGGATGATTT
CTGGAATTGAATTGAGGTAGAGGTACACACGCGAACTCCGATAGCCAATTCAGAGTAATAAACTGTGATA
ATCAATGCATGTACTAGAGTTATGACAACTTGACGGCTACATCATTCACTTTTTCTTCACAACCGGCACG
GAACTCGCTCGGGCTGGCCCCGGTGCATTTTTTAAATACCCGCGAGAAATAGAGTTGATCGTCAAAACCA
ACATTGCGACCGACGGTGGCGATAGGCATCCGGGTGGTGCTCAAAAGCAGCTTCGCCTGGCTGATACGTT
GGTCCTCGCGCCAGCTTAAGACGCTAATCCCTAACTGCTGGCGGAAAAGATGTGACAGACGCGACGGCGA
CAAGCAAACATGCTGTGCGACGCTGGCGATATCAAAATTGCTGTCTGCCAGGTGATCGCTGATGTACTGA
CAAGCCTCGCGTACCCGATTATCCATCGGTGGATGGAGCGACTCGTTAATCGCTTCCATGCGCCGCAGTA
ACAATTGCTCAAGCAGATTTATCGCCAGCAGCTCCGAATAGCGCCCTTCCCCTTGCCCGGCGTTAATGAT
TTGCCCAAACAGGTCGCTGAAATGCGGCTGGTGCGCTTCATCCGGGCGAAAGAACCCCGTATTGGCAAAT
ATTGACGGCCAGTTAAGCCATTCATGCCAGTAGGCGCGCGGACGAAAGTAAACCCACTGGTGATACCATT
CGCGAGCCTCCGGATGACGACCGTAGTGATGAATCTCTCCTGGCGGGAACAGCAAAATATCACCCGGTCG
GCAAACAAATTCTCGTCCCTGATTTTTCACCACCCCCTGACCGCGAATGGTGAGATTGAGAATATAACCT
TTCATTCCCAGCGGTCGGTCGATAAAAAAATCGAGATAACCGTTGGCCTCAATCGGCGTTAAACCCGCCA
CCAGATGGGCATTAAACGAGTATCCCGGCAGCAGGGGATCATTTTGCGCTTCAGCCATACTTTTCATACT
CCCGCCATTCAGAGAAGAAACCAATTGTCCATATTGCATCAGACATTGCCGTCACTGCGTCTTTTACTGG
CTCTTCTCGCTAACCAAACCGGTAACCCCGCTTATTAAAAGCATTCTGTAACAAAGCGGGACCAAAGCCA
TGACAAAAACGCGTAACAAAAGTGTCTATAATCACGGCAGAAAAGTCCACATTGATTATTTGCACGGCGT
CACACTTTGCTATGCCATAGCATTTTTATCCATAAGATTAGCGGATCCTACCTGACGCTTTTTATCGCAA
CTCTCTACTGTTTCTCCATACCCGTTTTTTTGGGCTAGCTACTAGAGAAAGAGGAGAAATACTAGATGCG
TAAAGGAGAAGAACTTTTCACTGGAGTTGTCCCAATTCTTGTTGAATTAGATGGTGATGTTAATGGGCAC
AAATTTTCTGTCAGTGGAGAGGGTGAAGGTGATGCAACATACGGAAAACTTACCCTTAAATTTATTTGCA
CTACTGGAAAACTACCTGTTCCATGGCCAACACTTGTCACTACTTTCGGTTATGGTGTTCAATGCTTTGC
GAGATACCCAGATCATATGAAACAGCATGACTTTTTCAAGAGTGCCATGCCCGAAGGTTATGTACAGGAA
AGAACTATATTTTTCAAAGATGACGGGAACTACAAGACACGTGCTGAAGTCAAGTTTGAAGGTGATACCC
TTGTTAATAGAATCGAGTTAAAAGGTATTGATTTTAAAGAAGATGGAAACATTCTTGGACACAAATTGGA
ATACAACTATAACTCACACAATGTATACATCATGGCAGACAAACAAAAGAATGGAATCAAAGTTAACTTC
AAAATTAGACACAACATTGAAGATGGAAGCGTTCAACTAGCAGACCATTATCAACAAAATACTCCAATTG
GCGATGGCCCTGTCCTTTTACCAGACAACCATTACCTGTCCACACAATCTGCCCTTTCGAAAGATCCCAA
CGAAAAGAGAGACCACATGGTCCTTCTTGAGTTTGTAACAGCTGCTGGGATTACACATGGCATGGATGAA
CTATACAAATAATAA
