>Addgene plasmid #46008 | pGR-ECK125108723 | addgene partial sequence | sequence record 65448 | GFP-F 5'-GGTCCTTCTTGAGTTTGTAAC-3'
TGGCATGGATGAACTATACAAATAATAAGAATTCTAGCGTAAAAGCAAAACACAAATCTATCCATGCAAG
CATTCACCGCCGGTTTACTGGCGGTTTTTTTTCGCCGTCATAACTAGTAGCGGCCGCTGCAGAAAGAGGA
GAAATACTAGATGGCTTCCTCCGAAGACGTTATCAAAGAGTTCATGCGTTTCAAAGTTCGTATGGAAGGT
TCCGTTAACGGTCACGAGTTCGAAATCGAAGGTGAAGGTGAAGGTCGTCCGTACGAAGGTACCCAGACCG
CTAAACTGAAAGTTACCAAAGGTGGTCCGCTGCCGTTCGCTTGGGACATCCTGTCCCCGCAGTTCCAGTA
CGGTTCCAAAGCTTACGTTAAACACCCGGCTGACATCCCGGACTACCTGAAACTGTCCTTCCCGGAAGGT
TTCAAATGGGAACGTGTTATGAACTTCGAAGACGGTGGTGTTGTTACCGTTACCCAGGACTCCTCCCTGC
AAGACGGTGAGTTCATCTACAAAGTTAAACTGCGTGGTACCAACTTCCCGTCCGACGGTCCGGTTATGCA
GAAAAAAACCATGGGTTGGGAAGCTTCCACCGAACGTATGTACCCGGAAGACGGTGCTCTGAAAGGTGAA
ATCAAAATGCGTCTGAAACTGAAAGACGGTGGTCACTACGACGCTGAAGTTAAAACCACCTACATGGCTA
AAAAACCGGTTCAGCTGCCGGGTGCTTACAAAACCGACATCAAACTGGACATCACCTCCCACAACGAAGA
CTACACCATCGTTGAACAGTACGAACGTGCTGAAGGTCGTCACTCCACCGGTGCTTAATAACGCTGATAG
TGCTAGTGTAGATCGCTACTAGAGCCAGGCATCAAATAAAACGAAAGGCTCAGTCGAAAGACTGGGCCTT
TCGTTTTATCTGTTGTTTGT
