>Addgene plasmid #46008 | pGR-ECK125108723 | addgene partial sequence | sequence record 65449 | pBAD-F 5'-ATGCCATAGCATTTTTATCC-3'
CTACCTGACGCTTTTTATCGCAACTCTCTACTGTTTCTCCATACCGTTTTTTTGGGCTAGCTACTAGAGA
AAGAGGAGAAATACTAGATGCGTAAAGGAGAAGAACTTTTCACTGGAGTTGTCCCAATTCTTGTTGAATT
AGATGGTGATGTTAATGGGCACAAATTTTCTGTCAGTGGAGAGGGTGAAGGTGATGCAACATACGGAAAA
CTTACCCTTAAATTTATTTGCACTACTGGAAAACTACCTGTTCCATGGCCAACACTTGTCACTACTTTCG
GTTATGGTGTTCAATGCTTTGCGAGATACCCAGATCATATGAAACAGCATGACTTTTTCAAGAGTGCCAT
GCCCGAAGGTTATGTACAGGAAAGAACTATATTTTTCAAAGATGACGGGAACTACAAGACACGTGCTGAA
GTCAAGTTTGAAGGTGATACCCTTGTTAATAGAATCGAGTTAAAAGGTATTGATTTTAAAGAAGATGGAA
ACATTCTTGGACACAAATTGGAATACAACTATAACTCACACAATGTATACATCATGGCAGACAAACAAAA
GAATGGAATCAAAGTTAACTTCAAAATTAGACACAACATTGAAGATGGAAGCGTTCAACTAGCAGACCAT
TATCAACAAAATACTCCAATTGGCGATGGCCCTGTCCTTTTACCAGACAACCATTACCTGTCCACACAAT
CTGCCCTTTCGAAAGATCCCAACGAAAAGAGAGACCACATGGTCCTTCTTGAGTTTGTAACAGCTGCTGG
GATTACACATGGCATGGATGAACTATACAAATAATAAGAATTCTAGCGTAAAAGCAAAACACAAATCTAT
CCATGCAAGCATTCACCGCCGGTTTACTGGCGGTTTTTTTTCGCCGTCATAACTAGTAGCGGCCGCTGCA
GAAAGAGGAGAAATACTAGATGGCTTCCTCCGAAGACGTTATCAAAGAGTTCATGCGTTTCAAAGTTCGT
ATGGAAGGTTCCGTTAACGGTCACGAGTTCG
